LOCUS       Exported 8323 bp ds-DNA circular SYN 13-MAY-2021
DEFINITION  3rd generation lentiviral gRNA plasmid targeting human CDK14.
ACCESSION   .
VERSION     .
KEYWORDS    CDK14 gRNA (BRDN0001147002)
SOURCE      synthetic DNA construct
  ORGANISM  synthetic DNA construct
REFERENCE   1 (bases 1 to 8323)
  AUTHORS   Doench JG, Fusi N, Sullender M, Hegde M, Vaimberg EW, Donovan KF,
            Smith I, Tothova Z, Wilen C, Orchard R, Virgin HW, Listgarten J,
            Root DE
  TITLE     Optimized sgRNA design to maximize activity and minimize off-target
            effects of CRISPR-Cas9.
  JOURNAL   Nat Biotechnol. 2016 Jan 18. doi: 10.1038/nbt.3437.
  PUBMED    26780180
REFERENCE   2 (bases 1 to 8323)
  AUTHORS   .
  TITLE     Direct Submission
  JOURNAL   Exported May 13, 2021 from SnapGene Server 1.1.58
            http://www.snapgene.com
FEATURES             Location/Qualifiers
     source          1..8323
                     /organism="synthetic DNA construct"
                     /mol_type="other DNA"
     promoter        87..1265
                     /label=EF-1-alpha promoter
                     /note="strong constitutive promoter for human elongation
                     factor EF-1-alpha"
     intron          318..1256
                     /label=EF-1-alpha intron A
                     /note="intron upstream of the start codon of human
                     EF-1-alpha"
     primer_bind     1213..1233
                     /label=EF1a-F
                     /note="Human elongation factor-1a promoter, forward primer"
     CDS             1278..1877
                     /codon_start=1
                     /gene="pac from Streptomyces alboniger"
                     /product="puromycin N-acetyltransferase"
                     /label=PuroR
                     /note="confers resistance to puromycin"
                     /translation="MTEYKPTVRLATRDDVPRAVRTLAAAFADYPATRHTVDPDRHIER
                     VTELQELFLTRVGLDIGKVWVADDGAAVAVWTTPESVEAGAVFAEIGPRMAELSGSRLA
                     AQQQMEGLLAPHRPKEPAWFLATVGVSPDHQGKGLGSAVVLPGVEAAERAGVPAFLETS
                     APRNLPFYERLGFTVTADVEVPEGPRTWCMTRKPGA"
     primer_bind     complement(1278..1297)
                     /label=Puro-R
                     /note="Puromycin resistance gene, reverse primer. Also
                     called puro-variant-R"
     primer_bind     1774..1794
                     /label=Puro-F
                     /note="Puromycin resistance gene, forward primer"
     misc_feature    1893..2481
                     /label=WPRE
                     /note="woodchuck hepatitis virus posttranscriptional
                     regulatory element"
     primer_bind     complement(1946..1966)
                     /label=WPRE-R
                     /note="WPRE, reverse primer"
     CDS             complement(2364..2375)
                     /codon_start=1
                     /product="Factor Xa recognition and cleavage site"
                     /label=Factor Xa site
                     /translation="IEGR"
     LTR             2553..2786
                     /label=3' LTR (Delta-U3)
                     /note="self-inactivating 3' long terminal repeat (LTR) from
                     HIV-1"
     polyA_signal    2864..2985
                     /label=SV40 poly(A) signal
                     /note="SV40 polyadenylation signal"
     primer_bind     complement(2901..2920)
                     /label=SV40pA-R
                     /note="SV40 polyA, reverse primer"
     primer_bind     2955..2974
                     /label=EBV-rev
                     /note="SV40 polyA terminator, reverse primer"
     rep_origin      3025..3160
                     /label=SV40 ori
                     /note="SV40 origin of replication"
     primer_bind     3087..3106
                     /label=SV40pro-F
                     /note="SV40 promoter/origin, forward primer"
     primer_bind     complement(3180..3199)
                     /label=T7
                     /note="T7 promoter, forward primer"
     promoter        complement(3181..3199)
                     /label=T7 promoter
                     /note="promoter for bacteriophage T7 RNA polymerase"
     primer_bind     complement(3209..3226)
                     /label=M13 Forward
                     /note="In lacZ gene. Also called M13-F20 or M13 (-21)
                     Forward"
     primer_bind     complement(3209..3225)
                     /label=M13 fwd
                     /note="common sequencing primer, one of multiple similar
                     variants"
     primer_bind     complement(3218..3240)
                     /label=M13/pUC Forward
                     /note="In lacZ gene"
     rep_origin      3367..3822
                     /direction=RIGHT
                     /label=f1 ori
                     /note="f1 bacteriophage origin of replication; arrow
                     indicates direction of (+) strand synthesis"
     primer_bind     complement(3454..3473)
                     /label=F1ori-R
                     /note="F1 origin, reverse primer"
     primer_bind     3664..3685
                     /label=F1ori-F
                     /note="F1 origin, forward primer"
     promoter        3848..3952
                     /gene="bla"
                     /label=AmpR promoter
     CDS             3953..4813
                     /codon_start=1
                     /gene="bla"
                     /product="beta-lactamase"
                     /label=AmpR
                     /note="confers resistance to ampicillin, carbenicillin, and
                     related antibiotics"
                     /translation="MSIQHFRVALIPFFAAFCLPVFAHPETLVKVKDAEDQLGARVGYI
                     ELDLNSGKILESFRPEERFPMMSTFKVLLCGAVLSRIDAGQEQLGRRIHYSQNDLVEYS
                     PVTEKHLTDGMTVRELCSAAITMSDNTAANLLLTTIGGPKELTAFLHNMGDHVTRLDRW
                     EPELNEAIPNDERDTTMPVAMATTLRKLLTGELLTLASRQQLIDWMEADKVAGPLLRSA
                     LPAGWFIADKSGAGERGSRGIIAALGPDGKPSRIVVIYTTGSQATMDERNRQIAEIGAS
                     LIKHW"
     primer_bind     complement(4171..4190)
                     /label=Amp-R
                     /note="Ampicillin resistance gene, reverse primer"
     rep_origin      4984..5572
                     /direction=RIGHT
                     /label=ori
                     /note="high-copy-number ColE1/pMB1/pBR322/pUC origin of
                     replication"
     primer_bind     5473..5492
                     /label=pBR322ori-F
                     /note="pBR322 origin, forward primer"
     primer_bind     5726..5743
                     /label=L4440
                     /note="L4440 vector, forward primer"
     protein_bind    5860..5881
                     /label=CAP binding site
                     /bound_moiety="E. coli catabolite activator protein"
                     /note="CAP binding activates transcription in the presence
                     of cAMP."
     promoter        5896..5926
                     /label=lac promoter
                     /note="promoter for the E. coli lac operon"
     protein_bind    5934..5950
                     /label=lac operator
                     /bound_moiety="lac repressor encoded by lacI"
                     /note="The lac repressor binds to the lac operator to
                     inhibit transcription in E. coli. This inhibition can be
                     relieved by adding lactose or
                     isopropyl-beta-D-thiogalactopyranoside (IPTG)."
     primer_bind     5939..5961
                     /label=M13/pUC Reverse
                     /note="In lacZ gene"
     primer_bind     5958..5974
                     /label=M13 rev
                     /note="common sequencing primer, one of multiple similar
                     variants"
     primer_bind     5958..5974
                     /label=M13 Reverse
                     /note="In lacZ gene. Also called M13-rev"
     primer_bind     5993..6013
                     /label=T3
                     /note="T3 promoter, forward primer"
     promoter        5995..6013
                     /label=T3 promoter
                     /note="promoter for bacteriophage T3 RNA polymerase"
     promoter        6041..6267
                     /label=RSV promoter
                     /note="Rous sarcoma virus enhancer/promoter"
     LTR             6268..6448
                     /label=5' LTR (truncated)
                     /note="truncated 5' long terminal repeat (LTR) from HIV-1"
     misc_feature    6495..6620
                     /label=HIV-1 Psi
                     /note="packaging signal of human immunodeficiency virus
                     type 1"
     misc_feature    7113..7346
                     /label=RRE
                     /note="The Rev response element (RRE) of HIV-1 allows for
                     Rev-dependent mRNA export from the nucleus to the
                     cytoplasm."
     CDS             7531..7575
                     /codon_start=1
                     /product="antigenic peptide corresponding to amino acids
                     655 to 669 of the HIV envelope protein gp41 (Lutje Hulsik
                     et al., 2013)"
                     /label=gp41 peptide
                     /note="recognized by the 2H10 single-chain llama nanobody"
                     /translation="KNEQELLELDKWASL"
     promoter        7753..7993
                     /label=U6 promoter
                     /note="RNA polymerase III promoter for human U6 snRNA"
     primer_bind     7753..7773
                     /label=hU6-F
                     /note="Human U6 promoter, forward primer"
     primer_bind     7924..7943
                     /label=LKO.1 5'
                     /note="Human U6 promoter, forward primer"
     misc_RNA        8023..8098
                     /label=gRNA scaffold
                     /note="guide RNA scaffold for the Streptococcus pyogenes
                     CRISPR/Cas9 system"
     misc_feature    8154..8271
                     /label=cPPT/CTS
                     /note="central polypurine tract and central termination
                     sequence of HIV-1"
ORIGIN
        1 cccgggtgca aagatggata aagttttaaa cagagaggaa tctttgcagc taatggacct
       61 tctaggtctt gaaaggagtg ggaattggct ccggtgcccg tcagtgggca gagcgcacat
      121 cgcccacagt ccccgagaag ttggggggag gggtcggcaa ttgatccggt gcctagagaa
      181 ggtggcgcgg ggtaaactgg gaaagtgatg tcgtgtactg gctccgcctt tttcccgagg
      241 gtgggggaga accgtatata agtgcagtag tcgccgtgaa cgttcttttt cgcaacgggt
      301 ttgccgccag aacacaggta agtgccgtgt gtggttcccg cgggcctggc ctctttacgg
      361 gttatggccc ttgcgtgcct tgaattactt ccacctggct gcagtacgtg attcttgatc
      421 ccgagcttcg ggttggaagt gggtgggaga gttcgaggcc ttgcgcttaa ggagcccctt
      481 cgcctcgtgc ttgagttgag gcctggcctg ggcgctgggg ccgccgcgtg cgaatctggt
      541 ggcaccttcg cgcctgtctc gctgctttcg ataagtctct agccatttaa aatttttgat
      601 gacctgctgc gacgcttttt ttctggcaag atagtcttgt aaatgcgggc caagatctgc
      661 acactggtat ttcggttttt ggggccgcgg gcggcgacgg ggcccgtgcg tcccagcgca
      721 catgttcggc gaggcggggc ctgcgagcgc ggccaccgag aatcggacgg gggtagtctc
      781 aagctggccg gcctgctctg gtgcctggcc tcgcgccgcc gtgtatcgcc ccgccctggg
      841 cggcaaggct ggcccggtcg gcaccagttg cgtgagcgga aagatggccg cttcccggcc
      901 ctgctgcagg gagctcaaaa tggaggacgc ggcgctcggg agagcgggcg ggtgagtcac
      961 ccacacaaag gaaaagggcc tttccgtcct cagccgtcgc ttcatgtgac tccacggagt
     1021 accgggcgcc gtccaggcac ctcgattagt tctcgagctt ttggagtacg tcgtctttag
     1081 gttgggggga ggggttttat gcgatggagt ttccccacac tgagtgggtg gagactgaag
     1141 ttaggccagc ttggcacttg atgtaattct ccttggaatt tgcccttttt gagtttggat
     1201 cttggttcat tctcaagcct cagacagtgg ttcaaagttt ttttcttcca tttcaggtgt
     1261 cgtgacgtac ggccaccatg accgagtaca agcccacggt gcgcctcgcc acccgcgacg
     1321 acgtccccag ggccgtacgc accctcgccg ccgcgttcgc cgactacccc gccacgcgcc
     1381 acaccgtcga tccggaccgc cacatcgagc gggtcaccga gctgcaagaa ctcttcctca
     1441 cgcgcgtcgg gctcgacatc ggcaaggtgt gggtcgcgga cgacggcgcc gccgtggcgg
     1501 tctggaccac gccggagagc gtcgaagcgg gggcggtgtt cgccgagatc ggcccgcgca
     1561 tggccgagtt gagcggttcc cggctggccg cgcagcaaca gatggaaggc ctcctggcgc
     1621 cgcaccggcc caaggagccc gcgtggttcc tggccaccgt cggagtctcg cccgaccacc
     1681 agggcaaggg tctgggcagc gccgtcgtgc tccccggagt ggaggcggcc gagcgcgccg
     1741 gggtgcccgc cttcctggag acctccgcgc cccgcaacct ccccttctac gagcggctcg
     1801 gcttcaccgt caccgccgac gtcgaggtgc ccgaaggacc gcgcacctgg tgcatgaccc
     1861 gcaagcccgg tgcctgaacg cgttaagtcg acaatcaacc tctggattac aaaatttgtg
     1921 aaagattgac tggtattctt aactatgttg ctccttttac gctatgtgga tacgctgctt
     1981 taatgccttt gtatcatgct attgcttccc gtatggcttt cattttctcc tccttgtata
     2041 aatcctggtt gctgtctctt tatgaggagt tgtggcccgt tgtcaggcaa cgtggcgtgg
     2101 tgtgcactgt gtttgctgac gcaaccccca ctggttgggg cattgccacc acctgtcagc
     2161 tcctttccgg gactttcgct ttccccctcc ctattgccac ggcggaactc atcgccgcct
     2221 gccttgcccg ctgctggaca ggggctcggc tgttgggcac tgacaattcc gtggtgttgt
     2281 cggggaaatc atcgtccttt ccttggctgc tcgcctgtgt tgccacctgg attctgcgcg
     2341 ggacgtcctt ctgctacgtc ccttcggccc tcaatccagc ggaccttcct tcccgcggcc
     2401 tgctgccggc tctgcggcct cttccgcgtc ttcgccttcg ccctcagacg agtcggatct
     2461 ccctttgggc cgcctccccg cgtcgacttt aagaccaatg acttacaagg cagctgtaga
     2521 tcttagccac tttttaaaag aaaagggggg actggaaggg ctaattcact cccaacgaag
     2581 acaagatctg ctttttgctt gtactgggtc tctctggtta gaccagatct gagcctggga
     2641 gctctctggc taactaggga acccactgct taagcctcaa taaagcttgc cttgagtgct
     2701 tcaagtagtg tgtgcccgtc tgttgtgtga ctctggtaac tagagatccc tcagaccctt
     2761 ttagtcagtg tggaaaatct ctagcagtac gtatagtagt tcatgtcatc ttattattca
     2821 gtatttataa cttgcaaaga aatgaatatc agagagtgag aggaacttgt ttattgcagc
     2881 ttataatggt tacaaataaa gcaatagcat cacaaatttc acaaataaag catttttttc
     2941 actgcattct agttgtggtt tgtccaaact catcaatgta tcttatcatg tctggctcta
     3001 gctatcccgc ccctaactcc gcccatcccg cccctaactc cgcccagttc cgcccattct
     3061 ccgccccatg gctgactaat tttttttatt tatgcagagg ccgaggccgc ctcggcctct
     3121 gagctattcc agaagtagtg aggaggcttt tttggaggcc tagggacgta cccaattcgc
     3181 cctatagtga gtcgtattac gcgcgctcac tggccgtcgt tttacaacgt cgtgactggg
     3241 aaaaccctgg cgttacccaa cttaatcgcc ttgcagcaca tccccctttc gccagctggc
     3301 gtaatagcga agaggcccgc accgatcgcc cttcccaaca gttgcgcagc ctgaatggcg
     3361 aatgggnnnn nnnnnnnnnn nnnnnnnnnn nnnnnnnnnn nnnnnnnnnn nnnnnnnnnn
     3421 nnnnnnnnnn nnnnnnnnnn nnnnnnnnnn nnnnnnnnnn nnnnnnnnnn nnnnnnnnnn
     3481 nnnnnnnnnn cnnnnnnnnn nnnnnnnnnn nnnnnnnnnn nnnnnnnnnn nnnnnnnnnn
     3541 nnnnnnnnnn nnnnnnnnnn nnnnnnnnnn nnnnnnnnnn nnannnnnnn nnnnnnnnnn
     3601 nnnnnnnnnn nnnnnnnnnn nnnnnnnnnn nncctttgac gttggagtcc acgttcttta
     3661 atagtggact cttgttccaa actggaacaa cactcaaccc tatctcggtc tattcttttg
     3721 atttataagg gattttgccg atttcggcct attggttaaa aaatgagctg atttaacaaa
     3781 aatttaacgc gaattttaac aaaatattaa cgcttacaat ttaggtggca cttttcgggg
     3841 aaatgtgcgc ggaaccccta tttgtttatt tttctaaata cattcaaata tgtatccgct
     3901 catgagacaa taaccctgat aaatgcttca ataatattga aaaaggaaga gtatgagtat
     3961 tcaacatttc cgtgtcgccc ttattccctt ttttgcggca ttttgccttc ctgtttttgc
     4021 tcacccagaa acgctggtga aagtaaaaga tgctgaagat cagttgggtg cacgagtggg
     4081 ttacatcgaa ctggatctca acagcggtaa gatccttgag agttttcgcc ccgaagaacg
     4141 ttttccaatg atgagcactt ttaaagttct gctatgtggc gcggtattat cccgtattga
     4201 cgccgggcaa gagcaactcg gtcgccgcat acactattct cagaatgact tggttgagta
     4261 ctcaccagtc acagaaaagc atcttacgga tggcatgaca gtaagagaat tatgcagtgc
     4321 tgccataacc atgagtgata acactgcggc caacttactt ctgacaacga tcggaggacc
     4381 gaaggagcta accgcttttt tgcacaacat gggggatcat gtaactcgcc ttgatcgttg
     4441 ggaaccggag ctgaatgaag ccataccaaa cgacgagcgt gacaccacga tgcctgtagc
     4501 aatggcaaca acgttgcgca aactattaac tggcgaacta cttactctag cttcccggca
     4561 acaattaata gactggatgg aggcggataa agttgcagga ccacttctgc gctcggccct
     4621 tccggctggc tggtttattg ctgataaatc tggagccggt gagcgtgggt ctcgcggtat
     4681 cattgcagca ctggggccag atggtaagcc ctcccgtatc gtagttatct acacgacggg
     4741 gagtcaggca actatggatg aacgaaatag acagatcgct gagataggtg cctcactgat
     4801 taagcattgg taactgtcag accaagttta ctcatatata ctttagattg atttaaaact
     4861 tcatttttaa tttaaaagga tctaggtgaa gatccttttt gataatctca tgaccaaaat
     4921 cccttaacgt gagttttcgt tccactgagc gtcagacccc gtagaaaaga tcaaaggatc
     4981 ttcttgagat cctttttttc tgcgcgtaat ctgctgcttg caaacaaaaa aaccaccgct
     5041 accagcggtg gtttgtttgc cggatcaaga gctaccaact ctttttccga aggtaactgg
     5101 cttcagcaga gcgcagatac caaatactgt tcttctagtg tagccgtagt taggccacca
     5161 cttcaagaac tctgtagcac cgcctacata cctcgctctg ctaatcctgt taccagtggc
     5221 tgctgccagt ggcgataagt cgtgtcttac cgggttggac tcaagacgat agttaccgga
     5281 taaggcgcag cggtcgggct gaacgggggg ttcgtgcaca cagcccagct tggagcgaac
     5341 gacctacacc gaactgagat acctacagcg tgagctatga gaaagcgcca cgcttcccga
     5401 agggagaaag gcggacaggt atccggtaag cggcagggtc ggaacaggag agcgcacgag
     5461 ggagcttcca gggggaaacg cctggtatct ttatagtcct gtcgggtttc gccacctctg
     5521 acttgagcgt cgatttttgt gatgctcgtc aggggggcgg agcctatgga aaaacgccag
     5581 caacgcggcc tttttacggt tcctggcctt ttgctggcct tttgctcaca tgttctttcc
     5641 tgcgttatcc cctgattctg tggataaccg tattaccgcc tttgagtgag ctgataccgc
     5701 tcgccgcagc cgaacgaccg agcgcagcga gtcagtgagc gaggaagcgg aagagcgccc
     5761 aatacgcaaa ccgcctctcc ccgcgcgttg gccgattcat taatgcagct ggcacgacag
     5821 gtttcccgac tggaaagcgg gcagtgagcg caacgcaatt aatgtgagtt agctcactca
     5881 ttaggcaccc caggctttac actttatgct tccggctcgt atgttgtgtg gaattgtgag
     5941 cggataacaa tttcacacag gaaacagcta tgaccatgat tacgccaagc gcgcaattaa
     6001 ccctcactaa agggaacaaa agctggagct gcaagcttaa tgtagtctta tgcaatactc
     6061 ttgtagtctt gcaacatggt aacgatgagt tagcaacatg ccttacaagg agagaaaaag
     6121 caccgtgcat gccgattggt ggaagtaagg tggtacgatc gtgccttatt aggaaggcaa
     6181 cagacgggtc tgacatggat tggacgaacc actgaattgc cgcattgcag agatattgta
     6241 tttaagtgcc tagctcgata cataaacggg tctctctggt tagaccagat ctgagcctgg
     6301 gagctctctg gctaactagg gaacccactg cttaagcctc aataaagctt gccttgagtg
     6361 cttcaagtag tgtgtgcccg tctgttgtgt gactctggta actagagatc cctcagaccc
     6421 ttttagtcag tgtggaaaat ctctagcagt ggcgcccgaa cagggacttg aaagcgaaag
     6481 ggaaaccaga ggagctctct cgacgcagga ctcggcttgc tgaagcgcgc acggcaagag
     6541 gcgaggggcg gcgactggtg agtacgccaa aaattttgac tagcggaggc tagaaggaga
     6601 gagatgggtg cgagagcgtc agtattaagc gggggagaat tagatcgcga tgggaaaaaa
     6661 ttcggttaag gccaggggga aagaaaaaat ataaattaaa acatatagta tgggcaagca
     6721 gggagctaga acgattcgca gttaatcctg gcctgttaga aacatcagaa ggctgtagac
     6781 aaatactggg acagctacaa ccatcccttc agacaggatc agaagaactt agatcattat
     6841 ataatacagt agcaaccctc tattgtgtgc atcaaaggat agagataaaa gacaccaagg
     6901 aagctttaga caagatagag gaagagcaaa acaaaagtaa gaccaccgca cagcaagcgg
     6961 ccgctgatct tcagacctgg aggaggagat atgagggaca attggagaag tgaattatat
     7021 aaatataaag tagtaaaaat tgaaccatta ggagtagcac ccaccaaggc aaagagaaga
     7081 gtggtgcaga gagaaaaaag agcagtggga ataggagctt tgttccttgg gttcttggga
     7141 gcagcaggaa gcactatggg cgcagcgtca atgacgctga cggtacaggc cagacaatta
     7201 ttgtctggta tagtgcagca gcagaacaat ttgctgaggg ctattgaggc gcaacagcat
     7261 ctgttgcaac tcacagtctg gggcatcaag cagctccagg caagaatcct ggctgtggaa
     7321 agatacctaa aggatcaaca gctcctgggg atttggggtt gctctggaaa actcatttgc
     7381 accactgctg tgccttggaa tgctagttgg agtaataaat ctctggaaca gatttggaat
     7441 cacacgacct ggatggagtg ggacagagaa attaacaatt acacaagctt aatacactcc
     7501 ttaattgaag aatcgcaaaa ccagcaagaa aagaatgaac aagaattatt ggaattagat
     7561 aaatgggcaa gtttgtggaa ttggtttaac ataacaaatt ggctgtggta tataaaatta
     7621 ttcataatga tagtaggagg cttggtaggt ttaagaatag tttttgctgt actttctata
     7681 gtgaatagag ttaggcaggg atattcacca ttatcgtttc agacccacct cccaaccccg
     7741 aggggaccca gagagggcct atttcccatg attccttcat atttgcatat acgatacaag
     7801 gctgttagag agataattag aattaatttg actgtaaaca caaagatatt agtacaaaat
     7861 acgtgacgta gaaagtaata atttcttggg tagtttgcag ttttaaaatt atgttttaaa
     7921 atggactatc atatgcttac cgtaacttga aagtatttcg atttcttggc tttatatatc
     7981 ttgtggaaag gacgaaacac cggtgtcaca aagatgtcta cagttttaga gctagaaata
     8041 gcaagttaaa ataaggctag tccgttatca acttgaaaaa gtggcaccga gtcggtgctt
     8101 ttttaagctt ggcgtaacta gatcttgaga caaatggcag tattcatcca caattttaaa
     8161 agaaaagggg ggattggggg gtacagtgca ggggaaagaa tagtagacat aatagcaaca
     8221 gacatacaaa ctaaagaatt acaaaaacaa attacaaaaa ttcaaaattt tcgggtttat
     8281 tacagggaca gcagagatcc actttggcgc cggctcgagg ggg
//
