[The description below was written by a language model from this plasmid's Addgene catalogue record and the feature table of its GenBank file.]
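Description:
CDK14 gRNA (BRDN0001147002) is a third-generation lentiviral transfer plasmid of 8,323 bp, built on the lentiGuide-Puro backbone, that delivers a single guide RNA against human CDK14 (also known as PFTAIRE1 or PFTK1). It is propagated in E. coli as a high-copy plasmid through a ColE1/pUC-type origin with beta-lactamase (ampicillin) selection. The backbone also carries an f1 origin, an SV40 origin and poly(A) signal, and leftover lac, T7 and T3 promoter elements from the cloning vector.

The viral genome is transcribed from an RSV promoter fused to a truncated HIV-1 5' LTR, making packaging Tat-independent. It contains the Psi packaging signal, the RRE for Rev-dependent nuclear export, a cPPT/CTS element, and a self-inactivating Delta-U3 3' LTR that silences LTR promoter activity after integration. Two expression units lie between the LTRs. A human U6 RNA polymerase III promoter drives the CDK14-specific spacer joined to the Streptococcus pyogenes Cas9 gRNA scaffold. An intron-containing EF-1-alpha promoter drives puromycin N-acetyltransferase, followed by a WPRE to boost transcript expression, so that transduced mammalian cells can be selected with puromycin.

The plasmid encodes no Cas9, so it must be used with a separate Cas9 lentivector or in cells that already express the nuclease. The guide was designed against several CDK14 reference transcripts. It belongs to a human kinome gRNA collection associated with work on optimised sgRNA design, and it is suited to CRISPR knockout of CDK14 in human cells. The record does not state the cloning method used.
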