Addgene plasmid #76638: CDK14 gRNA (BRDN0001147002)
Purpose: 3rd generation lentiviral gRNA plasmid targeting human CDK14
Depositing lab: John Doench & David Root. Depositing organization: Broad Institute. Publication: Optimized sgRNA design to maximize activity and minimize off-target effects of CRISPR-Cas9. Doench JG, Fusi N, Sullender M, Hegde M, Vaimberg EW, Donovan KF, Smith I, Tothova Z, Wilen C, Orchard R, Virgin HW, Listgarten J, Root DE. Nat Biotechnol. 2016 Jan 18. doi: 10.1038/nbt.3437. PubMed 26780180.
Backbone
  Vector backbone: lentiGuide-Puro
  Backbone manufacturer: Zhang Lab (Addgene plasmid # 52963)
  Vector type: Mammalian Expression, Lentiviral, CRISPR
  Selectable markers: Puromycin
Growth in bacteria
  Bacterial resistance: Ampicillin, 100 μg/mL
  Growth temperature: 37°C
  Growth strain: DH5alpha
  Copy number: High Copy
Gene/Insert
  Gene/Insert name: CDK14 (alt names: CDK14; NM_001287135.1)
  gRNA/shRNA sequence: GTGTCACAAAGATGTCTACA
  Species: H. sapiens (human)
  Entrez Gene: CDK14 (a.k.a. PFTAIRE1, PFTK1)
  Promoter: hU6
  Cloning method: Unknown
  Sequencing primers: 5′ U6-F; 3′ pS2-R
Terms and licenses: Academic/Nonprofit Terms; Industry Terms: Not Available to Industry
Depositor comments: The gRNA was designed to target the following Genbank reference sequence(s): NM_001287135.1,NM_001287136.1,NM_012395.3. Note that this plasmid does NOT contain Cas9. It should be used in conjunction with lentiCas9-Blast (Addgene #52962) or otherwise with cell lines already expressing Cas9. Browse the full kinome gRNA library at http://www.addgene.org/pooled-library/broadgpp-human-kinome/ or visit http://www.broadinstitute.org/rnai/public/ for detailed protocols and information.
How to cite: CDK14 gRNA (BRDN0001147002) was a gift from John Doench & David Root (Addgene plasmid # 76638 ; http://n2t.net/addgene:76638 ; RRID:Addgene_76638)
