>Addgene plasmid #76638 | CDK14 gRNA (BRDN0001147002) | depositor partial sequence | sequence record 144098 | Target Sequence
GTGTCACAAAGATGTCTACA
