>Addgene plasmid #76638 | CDK14 gRNA (BRDN0001147002) | addgene partial sequence | sequence record 186213 | hU6-F
AAGTAATAATTTCTTGGGTAGTTTGCAGTTTTAAAATTATGTTTTAAAATGGACTATCATATGCTTACCG
TAACTTGAAAGTATTTCGATTTCTTGGCTTTATATATCTTGTGGAAAGGACGAAACACCGGTGTCACAAA
GATGTCTACAGTTTTAGAGCTAGAAATAGCAAGTTAAAATAAGGCTAGTCCGTTATCAACTTGAAAAAGT
GGCACCGAGTCGGTGCTTTTTTAAGCTTGGCGTAACTAGATCTTGAGACAAATGGCAGTATTCATCCACA
ATTTTAAAAGAAAAGGGGGGATTGGGGGGTACAGTGCAGGGGAAAGAATAGTAGACATAATAGCAACAGA
CATACAAACTAAAGAATTACAAAAACAAATTACAAAAATTCAAAATTTTCGGGTTTATTACAGGGACAGC
AGAGATCCACTTTGGCGCCGGCTCGAGGGGGCCCGGGTGCAAAGATGGATAAAGTTTTAAACAGAGAGGA
ATCTTTGCAGCTAATGGACCTTCTAGGTCTTGAAAGGAGTGGGAATTGGCTCCGGTGCCCGTCAGTGGGC
AGAGCGCACA
